Addgene plasmid #190708: pVRC-N-Venus-V150A
Purpose: Control plasmid encoding a modified version (V150A) of N-Venus, but without a coiled-coil to drive reconstitution.
Depositing lab: Nigel Savery. Depositing organization: University of Bristol. Publication: De novo designed peptides for cellular delivery and subcellular localisation. Rhys GG, Cross JA, Dawson WM, Thompson HF, Shanmugaratnam S, Savery NJ, Dodding MP, Hocker B, Woolfson DN. Nat Chem Biol. 2022 Jul 14. pii: 10.1038/s41589-022-01076-6. doi: 10.1038/s41589-022-01076-6. PubMed 35836017.
Backbone
  Vector backbone: pVRC
Growth in bacteria
  Bacterial resistance: Chloramphenicol, 25 μg/mL
  Growth temperature: 37°C
  Growth strain: DH5alpha
  Copy number: Low Copy
Gene/Insert
  Gene/Insert name: N-Venus-V150A
  Mutation: V150A
Terms and licenses: Academic/Nonprofit Terms; Industry Terms: Not Available to Industry
How to cite: pVRC-N-Venus-V150A was a gift from Nigel Savery (Addgene plasmid # 190708 ; http://n2t.net/addgene:190708 ; RRID:Addgene_190708)
