[The description below was written by a language model from this plasmid's Addgene catalogue record and pLannotate feature annotations shown in this document.]
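Description:
pVRC-N-Venus-V150A is a low-copy bacterial expression plasmid of about 5.4 kb, built on the pVRC backbone and intended for use in E. coli. It replicates from a p15A origin, which is compatible with ColE1-type plasmids and so allows co-maintenance with a partner construct. Selection is by chloramphenicol through a cat promoter-driven chloramphenicol acetyltransferase gene. The annotation also picks up an f1 phage origin, along with short fragments of ColE1-type and RSF origins, bom, and a tetracycline resistance gene and promoter. These fragments look like backbone remnants rather than functional elements.

The payload is the N-terminal fragment of the yellow fluorescent protein Venus carrying a V150A substitution. It sits downstream of the arabinose-inducible araBAD promoter, with the divergently transcribed araC regulator present on the same plasmid, so expression can be switched on with L-arabinose. The annotation tool matched this coding region to VN155(I152L), a related N-terminal Venus fragment used in bimolecular fluorescence complementation, but the catalogue entry specifies V150A as the mutation. A short match to a composite tag lies just upstream of the fragment and may reflect a small tag element such as a His stretch, though the record does not clarify this. Transcription ends at the rrnB T1 terminator region, with rrnB T2 annotated nearby.

In split-Venus assays, fluorescence is restored only when fused interaction partners bring the two halves together. This plasmid lacks the coiled-coil peptide that would drive that reconstitution. It therefore serves as a negative control for background self-assembly of the fragments, in work on de novo designed peptides.
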