Features (pLannotate 1.2.2; 18 found; start..end, strand, type, name):
     43..70      +  terminator     rrnB T2 terminator: transcription terminator T2 from the E. coli rrnB gene
     89..178     +  promoter       AmpR promoter: bla
    251..348     +  promoter       cat promoter: promoter of the E. coli cat gene encoding chloramphenicol acetyltransferase
    349..1008    +  CDS            CmR: chloramphenicol acetyltransferase; cat; confers resistance to chloramphenicol
   1019..1078    +  terminator     his operon terminator: This putative transcriptin terminator from the E. coli his operon has a 2-bp deletion introduced during synthesis. Its efficiency has not been determined.
   1150..1605    +  rep_origin     f1 ori (sequence partly withheld): f1 bacteriophage origin of replication; arrow indicates direction of (+) strand synthesis
   1716..1949    +  rep_origin     ori (fragment): high-copy-number ColE1/pMB1/pBR322/pUC origin of replication
   2166..2184    +  misc_feature   bom (fragment): basis of mobility region from pBR322
   2283..2338    -  rep_origin     RSF ori (fragment): Plasmids containing the RSF 1030 origin of replication can be propagated in E. coli cells that contain additional plasmids with compatible origins.
   2426..2971    -  rep_origin     p15A ori: Plasmids containing the medium-copy-number p15A origin of replication can be propagated in E. coli cells that contain a second plasmid with the ColE1 origin.
   3010..3128    -  CDS            TcR (fragment): tetracycline efflux protein; tet; confers resistance to tetracycline
   3138..3156    +  promoter       tet promoter (fragment): E. coli promoter for tetracycline efflux protein gene
   3246..4124    -  CDS            araC: L-arabinose regulatory protein; araC
   4151..4435    +  promoter       araBAD promoter: araBAD; promoter of the L-arabinose operon of E. coli; the araC regulatory gene is transcribed in the opposite direction (Guzman et al., 1995)
   4481..4501    +  CDS            capTEV™ (fragment): composite tag for in vivo biotinylation, TEV protease cleavage, and 6xHis tagging
   4517..4981    +  CDS            VN155(I152L): improved N-terminal fragment of mVenus for use in bimolecular fluorescence complementation (BiFC) (Kodama and Hu, 2010)
   5116..5231    +  ncRNA          5S rRNA: Accession: RF00001 - 5S ribosomal RNA
   5235..5321    +  terminator     rrnB T1 terminator: Escherichia coli rrnB; transcription terminator T1 from the E. coli rrnB gene
>Addgene plasmid #190708 | pVRC-N-Venus-V150A | addgene full sequence | sequence record 386380 | Addgene NGS Result
GGGCAGGACGCCCGCCATAAACTGCCAGGCATCAAATTAAGCAGAAGGCCATCCTGACGGATGGCCTTTT
TGCGTTTCTACAAACTCTTTTGTTTATTTTTCTAAATACATTCAAATATGTATCCGCTCATGAGACAATA
ACCCTGATAAATGCTTCAATAATATTGAAAAAGGAAGACTATGAGTATTCAACATTTCCGTGTCTGCTTA
CATAAACAGTAATACAGGGGTGTTTACTAGAGGTTGATCGGGCACGTAAGAGGTTCCAACTTTCACCATA
ATGAAATAAGATCACTACCGGGCGTATTTTTTGAGTTATCGAGATTTTCAGGAGCTAAGGAAGCTAAAAT
GGAGAAAAAAATCACGGGATATACCACCGTTGATATATCCCAATGGCATCGTAAAGAACATTTTGAGGCA
TTTCAGTCAGTTGCTCAATGTACCTATAACCAGACCGTTCAGCTGGATATTACGGCCTTTTTAAAGACCG
TAAAGAAAAATAAGCACAAGTTTTATCCGGCCTTTATTCACATTCTTGCCCGCCTGATGAACGCTCACCC
GGAGTTTCGTATGGCCATGAAAGACGGTGAGCTGGTGATCTTGGATAGTGTTCACCCTTGTTACACCGTT
TTCCATGAGCAAACTGAAACGTTTTCGTCCCTCTGGAGTGAATACCACGACGATTTCCGGCAGTTTCTCC
ACATATATTCGCAAGATGTGGCGTGTTACGGTGAAAACCTGGCCTATTTCCCTAAAGGGTTTATTGAGAA
TATGTTTTTTGTCTCAGCCAATCCCTGGGTGAGTTTCACCAGTTTTGATTTAAACGTGGCCAATATGGAC
AACTTCTTCGCCCCCGTTTTCACGATGGGCAAATATTATACGCAAGGCGACAAGGTGCTGATGCCGCTGG
CGATCCAGGTTCATCATGCCGTTTGTGATGGCTTCCATGTCGGCCGCATGCTTAATGAATTACAACAGTA
CTGTGATGAGTGGCAGGGCGGGGCGTAATAATACTAGCTCCGGCAAAAAAACGGGCAAGGTGTCACCACC
CTGCCCTTTTTCTTTAAAACCGAAAAGATTACTTCGCGTTTGCCACCTGACGTCTAAGCTGTCAGACCAA
GTTTACTCATATATACTTTAGATTGATT
[125 nt withheld, positions 1149-1273]
CGCCGGCTTTCCCCATCAAGCTCTAAATCGGGGGCTCA
[104 nt withheld, positions 1312-1415]
CCTTTGACGTTGGAGTCCACGTTCTTT
[37 nt withheld, positions 1443-1479]
ACCCTATCTCGGGCTATTCTTTTGATTTATAAGGGATTTTGCCGATTTCGGCCTATTGGTTAAAAAATGA
GCTGATTTAACAAAAATTTAACGCGAATTTTAACAAAATATTAACGTTTACAATTTAAAAGGATCTAGGT
GAAGATCCTTTTTGATAATCTCATGACCAAAATCCCTTAACGTGAGTTTTCGTTCCACTGAGCGTCAGAC
CCCGTAGAAAAGATCAAAGGATCTTCTTGAGATCCTTTTTTTCTGTGCGTAATCTGCTGCTTGCAAACAA
AAAAACCACCGCTACCAGCGGTGGTTTGTTTGCCGGATCAAGAGCTACCAACTCTTTTTCCGAAGGTAAC
TGGCTTCAGCAGAGCGCAGATACCAAATACTGTCCTTCTAGTGTAGCCGTAGTTAGGCCACCACTTCAAG
AACTCTGTAGCACCGCCTACATACCTCGCTCTGCTAATCCTGTTACCAGTCAGGCATTTGAGAAGCACAC
GGTCACACTGCTTCCGGTAGTCAATAAACCGGTAAACCAGCAATAGACATAAGCGGCTATTTAACGACCC
TGCCCTGAACCGACGACCGGGTCGAATTTGCTTTCGAATTTCTGCCATTCATCCGCTTATTATCACTTAT
TCAGGCGTAGCAACCAGGCGTTTAAGGGCACCAATAACTGCCTTAAAAAAAGCTACCGGAGTGTATACTG
GCTTACTATGTTGGCACTGATGAGGGTGTCAGTGAAGTGCTTCATGTGGCAGGAGAAAAAAGGCTGCACC
GGTGCGTCAGCAGAATATGTGATACAGGATATATTCCGCTTCCTCGCTCACTGACTCGCTACGCTCGGTC
GTTCGACTGCGGCGAGCGGAAATGGCTTACGAACGGGGCGGAGATTTCCTGGAAGATGCCAGGAAGATAC
TTAACAGGGAAGTGAGAGGGCCGCGGCAAAGCCGTTTTTCCATAGGCTCCGCCCCCCTGACAAGCATCAC
GAAATCTGACGCTCAAATCAGTGGTGGCGAAACCCGACAGGACTATAAAGATACCAGGCGTTTCCCCCTG
GCGGCTCCCTCGTGCGCTCTCCTGTTCCTGCCTTTCGGTTTACCGGTGTCATTCCGCTGTTATGGCCGCG
TTTGTCTCATTCCACGCCTGACACTCAGTTCCGGGTAGGCAGTTCGCTCCAAGCTGGACTGTATGCACGA
ACCCCCCGTTCAGTCCGACCGCTGCGCCTTATCCGGTAACTATCGTCTTGAGTCCAACCCGGAAAGACAT
GCAAAAGCACCACTGGCAGCAGCCACTGGTAATTGATTTAGAGGAGTTAGTCTTGAAGTCATGCGCCGGT
TAAGGCTAAACTGAAAGGACAAGTTTTGGTGACTGCGCTCCTCCAAGCCAGTTACCTCGGTTCAAAGAGT
TGGTAGCTCAGAGAACCTTCGAAAAACCGCCCTGCAAGGCGGTTTTTTCGTTTTCAGAGCAAGAGATTAC
GCGCAGACCAAAACGATCTCAAGAAGATCATCTTATTAATCAGATAAAATATTTCTAGGATCATGAGCCC
GAAGTGGCGAGCCCGATCTTCCCCATCGGTGATGTCGGCGATATAGGCGCCAGCAACCGCACCTGTGGCG
CCGGTGATGCCGGCCACGATGCGTCCGGCGTAGAGGATCTGCTCATGTTTGACAGCTTATCATCGATGCA
TAATGTGCCTGTCAAATGGACGAAGCAGGGATTCTGCAAACCCTATGCTACTCCGTCAAGCCGTCAATTG
TCTGATTCGTTACCAATTATGACAACTTGACGGCTACATCATTCACTTTTTCTTCACAACCGGCACGGAA
CTCGCTCGGGCTGGCCCCGGTGCATTTTTTAAATACCCGCGAGAAATAGAGTTGATCGTCAAAACCAACA
TTGCGACCGACGGTGGCGATAGGCATCCGGGTGGTGCTCAAAAGCAGCTTCGCCTGGCTGATACGTTGGT
CCTCGCGCCAGCTTAAGACGCTAATCCCTAACTGCTGGCGGAAAAGATGTGACAGACGCGACGGCGACAA
GCAAACATGCTGTGCGACGCTGGCGATATCAAAATTGCTGTCTGCCAGGTGATCGCTGATGTACTGACAA
GCCTCGCGTACCCGATTATCCATCGGTGGATGGAGCGACTCGTTAATCGCTTCCATGCGCCGCAGTAACA
ATTGCTCAAGCAGATTTATCGCCAGCAGCTCCGAATAGCGCCCTTCCCCTTGCCCGGCGTTAATGATTTG
CCCAAACAGGTCGCTGAAATGCGGCTGGTGCGCTTCATCCGGGCGAAAGAACCCCGTATTGGCAAATATT
GACGGCCAGTTAAGCCATTCATGCCAGTAGGCGCGCGGACGAAAGTAAACCCACTGGTGATACCATTCGC
GAGCCTCCGGATGACGACCGTAGTGATGAATCTCTCCTGGCGGGAACAGCAAAATATCACCCGGTCGGCA
AACAAATTCTCGTCCCTGATTTTTCACCACCCCCTGACCGCGAATGGTGAGATTGAGAATATAACCTTTC
ATTCCCAGCGGTCGGTCGATAAAAAAATCGAGATAACCGTTGGCCTCAATCGGCGTTAAACCCGCCACCA
GATGGGCATTAAACGAGTATCCCGGCAGCAGGGGATCATTTTGCGCTTCAGCCATACTTTTCATACTCCC
GCCATTCAGAGAAGAAACCAATTGTCCATATTGCATCAGACATTGCCGTCACTGCGTCTTTTACTGGCTC
TTCTCGCTAACCAAACCGGTAACCCCGCTTATTAAAAGCATTCTGTAACAAAGCGGGACCAAAGCCATGA
CAAAAACGCGTAACAAAAGTGTCTATAATCACGGCAGAAAAGTCCACATTGATTATTTGCACGGCGTCAC
ACTTTGCTATGCCATAGCATTTTTATCCATAAGATTAGCGGATCCTACCTGACGCTTTTTATCGCAACTC
TCTACTGTTTCTCCATACCCGTTTTTTGGGCTAACAGGAGGAATTAACCATGGGGGGTTCTCATCATCAT
CATCATCATGGTATGGCTAGCGCCGGCATGGTGAGCAAGGGCGAGGAGCTGTTCACCGGGGTGGTGCCCA
TCCTGGTCGAGCTGGACGGCGACGTAAACGGCCACAAGTTCAGCGTGTCCGGCGAGGGCGAGGGCGATGC
CACCTACGGCAAGCTGACCCTGAAGCTCATCTGCACCACCGGCAAGCTGCCCGTGCCCTGGCCCACCCTC
GTGACCACCCTCGGCTACGGCCTGCAGTGCTTCGCCCGCTACCCCGACCACATGAAGCAGCACGACTTCT
TCAAGTCCGCCATGCCCGAAGGCTACGTCCAGGAGCGCACCATCTTCTTCAAGGACGACGGCAACTACAA
GACCCGCGCCGAGGTGAAGTTCGAGGGCGACACCCTGGTGAACCGCATCGAGCTGAAGGGCATCGACTTC
AAGGAGGACGGCAACATCCTGGGGCACAAGCTGGAGTACAACTACAACAGCCACAACGCCTATATCACCG
CCGGCTCTGGCTCTGGTAGCGGTCTAGAGGGTAGTGGCTGAGGTACCAAGCTTGGCTGTTTTGGCGGATG
AGAGAAGATTTTCAGCCTGATACAGATTAAATCAGAACGCAGAAGCGGTCTGATAAAACAGAATTTGCCT
GGCGGCAGTAGCGCGGTGGTCCCACCTGACCCCATGCCGAACTCAGAAGTGAAACGCCGTAGCGCCGATG
GTAGTGTGGGGTCTCCCCATGCGAGAGTAGGGAACTGCCAGGCATCAAATAAAACGAAAGGCTCAGTCGA
AAGACTGGGCCTTTCGTTTTATCTGTTGTTTGTCGGTGAACGCTCTCCTGAGTAGGACAAATCCGCCGGG
AGCGGATTTGAACGTTGCGAAGCAACGGCCCGGAGGGTGGC
